>Addgene plasmid #206936 | pAAV-MP-84-spCas9-U6-gRNA-tlock | addgene full sequence | sequence record 407723 | Addgene NGS Result
CTCGTGCACCCAACTGATCTTCAGCATCTTTTACTTTCACCAGCGTTTCTGGGTGAGCAAAAACAGGAAG
GCAAAATGCCGCAAAAAAGGGAATAAGGGCGACACGGAAATGTTGAATACTCATACTCTTCCTTTTTCAA
TATTATTGAAGCATTTATCAGGGTTATTGTCTCATGAGCGGATACATATTTGAATGTATTTAGAAAAATA
AACAAATAGGGGTTCCGCGCACATTTCCCCGAAAAGTGCCACCTAAATTGTAAGCGTTAATATTTTGTTA
AAATTCGCGTTAAATTTTTGTTAAATCAGCTCATTTTTTAACCAATAGGCCGAAATCGGCAAAATCCCTT
ATAAATCAAAAGAATAGACCGAGATAGGGT
[37 nt withheld, positions 381-417]
AAAGAACGTGGACTCCAACGTCAAAGG
[49 nt withheld, positions 445-493]
T
[91 nt withheld, positions 495-585]
G
[124 nt withheld, positions 587-710]
CCCATTCGCCATTCAGGCTGCGCAACTGTTGGGAAGGGCGATCGGTGCGGGCCTCTTCGCTATTACGCCA
GCTGCGCGCTCGCTCGCTCACTGAGGCCGCCCGGGCAAAGCCCGGGCGTCGGGCGACCTTTGGTCGCCCG
GCCTCAGTGAGCGAGCGAGCGCGCAGAGAGGGAGTGGCCAACTCCATCACTAGGGGTTCCTTGTAGTTAA
TGATTAACCCGCCATGCTACTTATCTACTATGACGCGTGAATTCCCTAATGGGCCAGGCGGCAGGGGTTG
AGAGGTAGGGGAGATGGGCTCTGAGACTATAAAGCCAGCGGGGGCCCAGCAGCCCTCGAGCTCGTTTAGT
GAACCGTCAGATCACTAGAAGCTGCTAGCGCCACCATGGCCCCAAAGAAGAAGCGGAAGGTCCCAGCAGC
CGACAAGAAGTACAGCATCGGCCTGGACATCGGCACCAACTCTGTGGGCTGGGCCGTGATCACCGACGAG
TACAAGGTGCCCAGCAAGAAATTCAAGGTGCTGGGCAACACCGACCGGCACAGCATCAAGAAGAACCTGA
TCGGAGCCCTGCTGTTCGACAGCGGCGAAACAGCCGAGGCCACCCGGCTGAAGAGAACCGCCAGAAGAAG
ATACACCAGACGGAAGAACCGGATCTGCTATCTGCAAGAGATCTTCAGCAACGAGATGGCCAAGGTGGAC
GACAGCTTCTTCCACAGACTGGAAGAGTCCTTCCTGGTGGAAGAGGATAAGAAGCACGAGCGGCACCCCA
TCTTCGGCAACATCGTGGACGAGGTGGCCTACCACGAGAAGTACCCCACCATCTACCACCTGAGAAAGAA
ACTGGTGGACAGCACCGACAAGGCCGACCTGCGGCTGATCTATCTGGCCCTGGCCCACATGATCAAGTTC
CGGGGCCACTTCCTGATCGAGGGCGACCTGAACCCCGACAACAGCGACGTGGACAAGCTGTTCATCCAGC
TGGTGCAGACCTACAACCAGCTGTTCGAGGAAAACCCCATCAACGCCAGCGGCGTGGACGCCAAGGCCAT
CCTGTCTGCCAGACTGAGCAAGAGCAGACGGCTGGAAAATCTGATCGCCCAGCTGCCCGGCGAGAAGAAG
AATGGCCTGTTCGGAAACCTGATTGCCCTGAGCCTGGGCCTGACCCCCAACTTCAAGAGCAACTTCGACC
TGGCCGAGGATGCCAAACTGCAGCTGAGCAAGGACACCTACGACGACGACCTGGACAACCTGCTGGCCCA
GATCGGCGACCAGTACGCCGACCTGTTTCTGGCCGCCAAGAACCTGTCCGACGCCATCCTGCTGAGCGAC
ATCCTGAGAGTGAACACCGAGATCACCAAGGCCCCCCTGAGCGCCTCTATGATCAAGAGATACGACGAGC
ACCACCAGGACCTGACCCTGCTGAAAGCTCTCGTGCGGCAGCAGCTGCCTGAGAAGTACAAAGAGATTTT
CTTCGACCAGAGCAAGAACGGCTACGCCGGCTACATTGACGGCGGAGCCAGCCAGGAAGAGTTCTACAAG
TTCATCAAGCCCATCCTGGAAAAGATGGACGGCACCGAGGAACTGCTCGTGAAGCTGAACAGAGAGGACC
TGCTGCGGAAGCAGCGGACCTTCGACAACGGCAGCATCCCCCACCAGATCCACCTGGGAGAGCTGCACGC
CATTCTGCGGCGGCAGGAAGATTTTTACCCATTCCTGAAGGACAACCGGGAAAAGATCGAGAAGATCCTG
ACCTTCCGCATCCCCTACTACGTGGGCCCTCTGGCCAGGGGAAACAGCAGATTCGCCTGGATGACCAGAA
AGAGCGAGGAAACCATCACCCCCTGGAACTTCGAGGAAGTGGTGGACAAGGGCGCTTCCGCCCAGAGCTT
CATCGAGCGGATGACCAACTTCGATAAGAACCTGCCCAACGAGAAGGTGCTGCCCAAGCACAGCCTGCTG
TACGAGTACTTCACCGTGTATAACGAGCTGACCAAAGTGAAATACGTGACCGAGGGAATGAGAAAGCCCG
CCTTCCTGAGCGGCGAGCAGAAAAAGGCCATCGTGGACCTGCTGTTCAAGACCAACCGGAAAGTGACCGT
GAAGCAGCTGAAAGAGGACTACTTCAAGAAAATCGAGTGCTTCGACTCCGTGGAAATCTCCGGCGTGGAA
GATCGGTTCAACGCCTCCCTGGGCACATACCACGATCTGCTGAAAATTATCAAGGACAAGGACTTCCTGG
ACAATGAGGAAAACGAGGACATTCTGGAAGATATCGTGCTGACCCTGACACTGTTTGAGGACAGAGAGAT
GATCGAGGAACGGCTGAAAACCTATGCCCACCTGTTCGACGACAAAGTGATGAAGCAGCTGAAGCGGCGG
AGATACACCGGCTGGGGCAGGCTGAGCCGGAAGCTGATCAACGGCATCCGGGACAAGCAGTCCGGCAAGA
CAATCCTGGATTTCCTGAAGTCCGACGGCTTCGCCAACAGAAACTTCATGCAGCTGATCCACGACGACAG
CCTGACCTTTAAAGAGGACATCCAGAAAGCCCAGGTGTCCGGCCAGGGCGATAGCCTGCACGAGCACATT
GCCAATCTGGCCGGCAGCCCCGCCATTAAGAAGGGCATCCTGCAGACAGTGAAGGTGGTGGACGAGCTCG
TGAAAGTGATGGGCCGGCACAAGCCCGAGAACATCGTGATCGAAATGGCCAGAGAGAACCAGACCACCCA
GAAGGGACAGAAGAACAGCCGCGAGAGAATGAAGCGGATCGAAGAGGGCATCAAAGAGCTGGGCAGCCAG
ATCCTGAAAGAACACCCCGTGGAAAACACCCAGCTGCAGAACGAGAAGCTGTACCTGTACTACCTGCAGA
ATGGGCGGGATATGTACGTGGACCAGGAACTGGACATCAACCGGCTGTCCGACTACGATGTGGACCATAT
CGTGCCTCAGAGCTTTCTGAAGGACGACTCCATCGACAACAAGGTGCTGACCAGAAGCGACAAGAACCGG
GGCAAGAGCGACAACGTGCCCTCCGAAGAGGTCGTGAAGAAGATGAAGAACTACTGGCGGCAGCTGCTGA
ACGCCAAGCTGATTACCCAGAGAAAGTTCGACAATCTGACCAAGGCCGAGAGAGGCGGCCTGAGCGAACT
GGATAAGGCCGGCTTCATCAAGAGACAGCTGGTGGAAACCCGGCAGATCACAAAGCACGTGGCACAGATC
CTGGACTCCCGGATGAACACTAAGTACGACGAGAATGACAAGCTGATCCGGGAAGTGAAAGTGATCACCC
TGAAGTCCAAGCTGGTGTCCGATTTCCGGAAGGATTTCCAGTTTTACAAAGTGCGCGAGATCAACAACTA
CCACCACGCCCACGACGCCTACCTGAACGCCGTCGTGGGAACCGCCCTGATCAAAAAGTACCCTAAGCTG
GAAAGCGAGTTCGTGTACGGCGACTACAAGGTGTACGACGTGCGGAAGATGATCGCCAAGAGCGAGCAGG
AAATCGGCAAGGCTACCGCCAAGTACTTCTTCTACAGCAACATCATGAACTTTTTCAAGACCGAGATTAC
CCTGGCCAACGGCGAGATCCGGAAGCGGCCTCTGATCGAGACAAACGGCGAAACCGGGGAGATCGTGTGG
GATAAGGGCCGGGATTTTGCCACCGTGCGGAAAGTGCTGAGCATGCCCCAAGTGAATATCGTGAAAAAGA
CCGAGGTGCAGACAGGCGGCTTCAGCAAAGAGTCTATCCTGCCCAAGAGGAACAGCGATAAGCTGATCGC
CAGAAAGAAGGACTGGGACCCTAAGAAGTACGGCGGCTTCGACAGCCCCACCGTGGCCTATTCTGTGCTG
GTGGTGGCCAAAGTGGAAAAGGGCAAGTCCAAGAAACTGAAGAGTGTGAAAGAGCTGCTGGGGATCACCA
TCATGGAAAGAAGCAGCTTCGAGAAGAATCCCATCGACTTTCTGGAAGCCAAGGGCTACAAAGAAGTGAA
AAAGGACCTGATCATCAAGCTGCCTAAGTACTCCCTGTTCGAGCTGGAAAACGGCCGGAAGAGAATGCTG
GCCTCTGCCGGCGAACTGCAGAAGGGAAACGAACTGGCCCTGCCCTCCAAATATGTGAACTTCCTGTACC
TGGCCAGCCACTATGAGAAGCTGAAGGGCTCCCCCGAGGATAATGAGCAGAAACAGCTGTTTGTGGAACA
GCACAAGCACTACCTGGACGAGATCATCGAGCAGATCAGCGAGTTCTCCAAGAGAGTGATCCTGGCCGAC
GCTAATCTGGACAAAGTGCTGTCCGCCTACAACAAGCACCGGGATAAGCCCATCAGAGAGCAGGCCGAGA
ATATCATCCACCTGTTTACCCTGACCAATCTGGGAGCCCCTGCCGCCTTCAAGTACTTTGACACCACCAT
CGACCGGAAGAGGTACACCAGCACCAAAGAGGTGCTGGACGCCACCCTGATCCACCAGAGCATCACCGGC
CTGTACGAGACACGGATCGACCTGTCTCAGCTGGGAGGCGACGAGGATCCTAAAAAGAAACGAAAAGTTG
ATTAAGAATTCAATAAAAGATCTTTATTTTCATTAGATCTGTGTGTTGGTTTTTTGTGTGCGGCCGCGAG
GGCCTATTTCCCATGATTCCTTCATATTTGCATATACGATAGCTTACCGTAACTTGAAAGTATTTCGATT
TCTTGGCTTTATATATCTTGTGGAAAGGACGAAACACCGGGTCTTCGAGAAGACCTGTTTTAGAGCTAGA
AATAGCAAGTTAAAATAAGGCTAGTCCGTTATCAACTTGGACTTCGGTCCGAAAAAGTGGCACCGAGTCG
GTGCTTTTTTCATATGGGCGCCGCGTAGATAAGTAGCATGGCGGGTTAATCATTAACTACAAGGAACCCC
TAGTGATGGAGTTGGCCACTCCCTCTCTGCGCGCTCGCTCGCTCACTGAGGCCGGGCGACCAAAGGTCGC
CCGACGCCCGGGCTTTGCCCGGGCGGCCTCAGTGAGCGAGCGAGCGCGCAGCTGCATTAATGAATCGGCC
AACGCGCGGGGAGAGGCGGTTTGCGTATTGGGCGCTCTTCCGCTTCCTCGCTCACTGACTCGCTGCGCTC
GGTCGTTCGGCTGCGGCGAGCGGTATCAGCTCACTCAAAGGCGGTAATACGGTTATCCACAGAATCAGGG
GATAACGCAGGAAAGAACATGTGAGCAAAAGGCCAGCAAAAGGCCAGGAACCGTAAAAAGGCCGCGTTGC
TGGCGTTTTTCCATAGGCTCCGCCCCCCTGACGAGCATCACAAAAATCGACGCTCAAGTCAGAGGTGGCG
AAACCCGACAGGACTATAAAGATACCAGGCGTTTCCCCCTGGAAGCTCCCTCGTGCGCTCTCCTGTTCCG
ACCCTGCCGCTTACCGGATACCTGTCCGCCTTTCTCCCTTCGGGAAGCGTGGCGCTTTCTCATAGCTCAC
GCTGTAGGTATCTCAGTTCGGTGTAGGTCGTTCGCTCCAAGCTGGGCTGTGTGCACGAACCCCCCGTTCA
GCCCGACCGCTGCGCCTTATCCGGTAACTATCGTCTTGAGTCCAACCCGGTAAGACACGACTTATCGCCA
CTGGCAGCAGCCACTGGTAACAGGATTAGCAGAGCGAGGTATGTAGGCGGTGCTACAGAGTTCTTGAAGT
GGTGGCCTAACTACGGCTACACTAGAAGAACAGTATTTGGTATCTGCGCTCTGCTGAAGCCAGTTACCTT
CGGAAAAAGAGTTGGTAGCTCTTGATCCGGCAAACAAACCACCGCTGGTAGCGGTGGTTTTTTTGTTTGC
AAGCAGCAGATTACGCGCAGAAAAAAAGGATCTCAAGAAGATCCTTTGATCTTTTCTACGGGGTCTGACG
CTCAGTGGAACGAAAACTCACGTTAAGGGATTTTGGTCATGAGATTATCAAAAAGGATCTTCACCTAGAT
CCTTTTAAATTAAAAATGAAGTTTTAAATCAATCTAAAGTATATATGAGTAAACTTGGTCTGACAGTTAC
CAATGCTTAATCAGTGAGGCACCTATCTCAGCGATCTGTCTATTTCGTTCATCCATAGTTGCCTGACTCC
CCGTCGTGTAGATAACTACGATACGGGAGGGCTTACCATCTGGCCCCAGTGCTGCAATGATACCGCGAGA
CCCACGCTCACCGGCTCCAGATTTATCAGCAATAAACCAGCCAGCCGGAAGGGCCGAGCGCAGAAGTGGT
CCTGCAACTTTATCCGCCTCCATCCAGTCTATTAATTGTTGCCGGGAAGCTAGAGTAAGTAGTTCGCCAG
TTAATAGTTTGCGCAACGTTGTTGCCATTGCTACAGGCATCGTGGTGTCACGCTCGTCGTTTGGTATGGC
TTCATTCAGCTCCGGTTCCCAACGATCAAGGCGAGTTACATGATCCCCCATGTTGTGCAAAAAAGCGGTT
AGCTCCTTCGGTCCTCCGATCGTTGTCAGAAGTAAGTTGGCCGCAGTGTTATCACTCATGGTTATGGCAG
CACTGCATAATTCTCTTACTGTCATGCCATCCGTAAGATGCTTTTCTGTGACTGGTGAGTACTCAACCAA
GTCATTCTGAGAATAGTGTATGCGGCGACCGAGTTGCTCTTGCCCGGCGTCAATACGGGATAATACCGCG
CCACATAGCAGAACTTTAAAAGTGCTCATCATTGGAAAACGTTCTTCGGGGCGAAAACTCTCAAGGATCT
TACCGCTGTTGAGATCCAGTTCGATGTAACCCA
Features (pLannotate 1.2.2; 15 found; start..end, strand, type, name):
    125..229     -  promoter       AmpR promoter: bla
    282..710     -  rep_origin     f1 ori (sequence partly withheld): f1 bacteriophage origin of replication; arrow indicates direction of (+) strand synthesis
    715..784     -  CDS            lacZα (fragment): LacZα fragment of β-galactosidase; lacZ fragment
    779..911     -  repeat_region  AAV2 ITR (fragment): inverted terminal repeat of adeno-associated virus serotype 2 inverted
   1048..1073    +  promoter       tight TRE promoter (fragment): Tet-responsive promoter PTight, consisting of seven tet operator sequences followed by the minimal CMV promoter
   1132..2733    +  CDS            Cas9(N): N-terminal portion of Streptococcus pyogenes Cas9 (Zetsche et al., 2015)
   2734..5232    +  CDS            Cas9(C): C-terminal portion of Streptococcus pyogenes Cas9 (Zetsche et al., 2015)
   5272..5320    +  polyA_signal   poly(A) signal: synthetic polyadenylation signal
   5328..5371    +  promoter       U6 promoter (fragment): RNA polymerase III promoter for human U6 snRNA
   5372..5430    +  promoter       U6 promoter (fragment): RNA polymerase III promoter for human U6 snRNA
   5457..5509    +  misc_RNA       gRNA scaffold (fragment): guide RNA scaffold for the Streptococcus pyogenes CRISPR/Cas9 system
   5602..5735    +  repeat_region  AAV2 ITR: inverted terminal repeat of adeno-associated virus serotype 2 inverted
   5729..5785    -  CDS            lacI (fragment): lac repressor; lacI; The lac repressor binds to the lac operator to inhibit transcription in E. coli. This inhibition can be relieved by adding lactose or isopropyl-β-D-thiogalactopyranoside (IPTG).
   5968..6556    -  rep_origin     ori: high-copy-number ColE1/pMB1/pBR322/pUC origin of replication
   6727..124     -  CDS            AmpR (across the origin): β-lactamase; bla; confers resistance to ampicillin, carbenicillin, and related antibiotics
