[The description below was written by a language model from this plasmid's Addgene catalogue record and pLannotate feature annotations shown in this document.]
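Description:
pAAV-MP-84-spCas9-U6-gRNA-tlock is an all-in-one AAV transfer plasmid for mammalian expression of Streptococcus pyogenes Cas9 together with a single guide RNA. It is designed so that the region packaged between the inverted terminal repeats stays under about 5 kb, within the capacity of an AAV capsid. In the annotated 7,463-nt sequence, two AAV2 ITRs flank the payload, spanning roughly 4.96 kb from the outer end of one ITR to the outer end of the other. Outside the ITRs, the bacterial backbone carries a ColE1/pUC-type origin, an f1 phage origin, and an ampicillin resistance gene with its bla promoter. Short lacZα and lacI remnants are leftover cloning-vector sequence. The feature table describes the origin as a high-copy type, but the catalogue lists the plasmid as low copy and propagated in a recombination-stabilising strain, as is common for ITR-containing vectors.

The compact size comes from using miniaturised regulatory parts. Cas9 is driven by the short MP-84 promoter, which the automated annotation does not recognise as such. The brief "tight TRE" hit upstream of the coding sequence probably reflects only minimal-promoter similarity. The Cas9 open reading frame is annotated as adjoining N- and C-terminal portions but is a single continuous gene. It carries SV40 nuclear localisation signals at both ends and no HA tag, is derived from the pX551 sequence, and is followed by a small synthetic polyadenylation signal. Downstream, a shortened human U6 promoter (miniU6) transcribes the gRNA. Its scaffold contains the "t-lock" modification, a locked tracrRNA secondary structure, which likely explains why it matches the standard scaffold only partially. The record does not state a specific spacer or target. The construct is intended for single-vector AAV delivery of SpCas9 genome editing.
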