Addgene plasmid #206936: pAAV-MP-84-spCas9-U6-gRNA-tlock
Purpose: Expression of spCas9 endonuclease and gRNA in an AAV vector allowing packaging of viral genome smaller than 5 kb.
Depositing lab: Markus Grompe. Depositing organization: Oregon Health & Science University.
Backbone
  Vector backbone: pAAV-MP-84
  Backbone manufacturer: Sunghee Chai, Markus Grompe
  Backbone size w/o insert (bp): 2963
  Vector type: Mammalian Expression, AAV
Growth in bacteria
  Bacterial resistance: Ampicillin, 100 μg/mL
  Growth temperature: 30°C
  Growth strain: NEB Stable
  Copy number: Low Copy
Gene/Insert
  Gene/Insert name: spCas9
  Species: S. Pyogenes
  Insert size (bp): 4101
  Promoter: MP-84
  Tag / fusion protein: SV40 NLS (N terminal on insert); SV40 NLS (C terminal on insert)
  Cloning method: Ligation Independent Cloning
Resource information
  A portion of this plasmid was derived from a plasmid made by: Addgene plasmid #60957, Feng Zhang Lab
Terms and licenses: Academic/Nonprofit Terms; Industry Terms: Not Available to Industry
Depositor comments: The DNA sequence of spCas9 including SV40 NLS tag (no HA tag) is from the pX551 plasmid sequence (Feng Zhang lab). spCas9 is expressed from MP-84 promoter and the gRNA sequence from a shorter version of human U6 promoter (miniU6). The gRNA contains a locked tracrRNA (t-lock) secondary structure (Riesenberg et al., Nat. Commun., 2022, 13:489).
How to cite: pAAV-MP-84-spCas9-U6-gRNA-tlock was a gift from Markus Grompe (Addgene plasmid # 206936 ; http://n2t.net/addgene:206936 ; RRID:Addgene_206936)
